Addgene plasmid #165809: pT2A
Purpose: Viral T2A linker element for assembly of TL3 to TL5 parts
Depositing lab: Koen Venken. Depositing organization: Baylor College of Medicine. Publication: Multiplexed drug-based selection and counterselection genetic manipulations in Drosophila. Matinyan N, Karkhanis MS, Gonzalez Y, Jain A, Saltzman A, Malovannaya A, Sarrion-Perdigones A, Dierick HA, Venken KJT. Cell Rep. 2021 Sep 14;36(11):109700. doi: 10.1016/j.celrep.2021.109700. PubMed 34525356.
Backbone
  Vector backbone: pUPD
  Backbone size w/o insert (bp): 3057
  Vector type: Insect Expression
Growth in bacteria
  Bacterial resistance: Ampicillin, 100 μg/mL
  Growth temperature: 37°C
  Growth strain: DH10B
  Copy number: High Copy
Gene/Insert
  Gene/Insert name: T2A
  Species: Synthetic
  Insert size (bp): 59
  Cloning method: Restriction Enzyme; 5′ cloning site Unknown (unknown if destroyed)
Terms and licenses: Academic/Nonprofit Terms; Industry Terms: Not Available to Industry
Depositor comments: Linker TL4
How to cite: pT2A was a gift from Koen Venken (Addgene plasmid # 165809 ; http://n2t.net/addgene:165809 ; RRID:Addgene_165809)
