[The description below was written by a language model from this plasmid's Addgene catalogue record and pLannotate feature annotations shown in this document.]
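Description:
pT2A is a small part-donor plasmid (about 3.1 kb) built on the pUPD backbone, a universal domestication-type entry vector used in modular, hierarchical DNA assembly schemes. It belongs to a toolkit developed for drug-based selection and counterselection genetics in Drosophila, which explains its cataloguing as an insect expression vector. The plasmid itself carries no insect promoter or complete expression unit, so it serves as a source of one building block rather than as an expression construct. In E. coli it replicates from a high-copy ColE1/pUC-type origin and is selected with ampicillin through the β-lactamase gene and its native promoter. An f1 origin and a pBR322 bom fragment are also present as backbone remnants.

The payload is a 59 bp synthetic fragment encoding the viral T2A peptide, a "self-cleaving" 2A element that causes ribosomal skipping so that two coding sequences joined in one open reading frame are produced as separate proteins. The depositor designates it linker TL4, intended to sit between TL3 and TL5 parts during assembly, allowing a marker and another coding region to be co-expressed from a single transcript. The insert lies in the cloning region flanked by T7 and SP6 promoters and interrupts the lacZα cassette, whose lac promoter, operator and CAP site remain, consistent with blue/white screening in the parent vector. The automated annotation does not label T2A. The short fragment called as a hornet peptide between the T7 and SP6 promoters is probably a spurious match, perhaps to the insert or adjacent sequence. The cloning sites used are not recorded.
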