Features (pLannotate 1.2.2; 13 found; start..end, strand, type, name):
    191..779     -  rep_origin     ori: high-copy-number ColE1/pMB1/pBR322/pUC origin of replication
    950..1810    -  CDS            AmpR: β-lactamase; bla; confers resistance to ampicillin, carbenicillin, and related antibiotics
   1811..1915    -  promoter       AmpR promoter: bla
   1942..1992    +  misc_feature   bom (fragment): basis of mobility region from pBR322
   1993..2448    -  rep_origin     f1 ori (sequence partly withheld): f1 bacteriophage origin of replication; arrow indicates direction of (+) strand synthesis
   2452..2609    -  CDS            lacZα (fragment): LacZα fragment of β-galactosidase; lacZ fragment
   2612..2630    +  promoter       T7 promoter: promoter for bacteriophage T7 RNA polymerase
   2795..2857    -  CDS            VESPI_VESMG (fragment): Experimental evidence at protein level: Swiss-Prot protein existence level 1. Shows contractile activity on isolated ileum smooth muscle. From Vespa magnifica (Hornet).
   2869..2887    -  promoter       SP6 promoter: promoter for bacteriophage SP6 RNA polymerase
   2929..2945    -  protein_bind   lac operator: The lac repressor binds to the lac operator to inhibit transcription in E. coli. This inhibition can be relieved by adding lactose or isopropyl-β-D-thiogalactopyranoside (IPTG). lac repressor encoded by lacI
   2953..2983    -  promoter       lac promoter: promoter for the E. coli lac operon
   2998..3019    -  protein_bind   CAP binding site: CAP binding activates transcription in the presence of cAMP. E. coli catabolite activator protein
   3032..8       -  CDS            lacI (fragment) (across the origin): lac repressor; lacI; The lac repressor binds to the lac operator to inhibit transcription in E. coli. This inhibition can be relieved by adding lactose or isopropyl-β-D-thiogalactopyranoside (IPTG).
>Addgene plasmid #165809 | pT2A | addgene full sequence | sequence record 335053 | Addgene NGS Result
TTGGGCGCTCTTCCGCTTCCTCGCTCACTGACTCGCTGCGCTCGGTCGTTCGGCTGCGGCGAGCGGTATC
AGCTCACTCAAAGGCGGTAATACGGTTATCCACAGAATCAGGGGATAACGCAGGAAAGAACATGTGAGCA
AAAGGCCAGCAAAAGGCCAGGAACCGTAAAAAGGCCGCGTTGCTGGCGTTTTTCCATAGGCTCCGCCCCC
CTGACGAGCATCACAAAAATCGACGCTCAAGTCAGAGGTGGCGAAACCCGACAGGACTATAAAGATACCA
GGCGTTTCCCCCTGGAAGCTCCCTCGTGCGCTCTCCTGTTCCGACCCTGCCGCTTACCGGATACCTGTCC
GCCTTTCTCCCTTCGGGAAGCGTGGCGCTTTCTCATAGCTCACGCTGTAGGTATCTCAGTTCGGTGTAGG
TCGTTCGCTCCAAGCTGGGCTGTGTGCACGAACCCCCCGTTCAGCCCGACCGCTGCGCCTTATCCGGTAA
CTATCGTCTTGAGTCCAACCCGGTAAGACACGACTTATCGCCACTGGCAGCAGCCACTGGTAACAGGATT
AGCAGAGCGAGGTATGTAGGCGGTGCTACAGAGTTCTTGAAGTGGTGGCCTAACTACGGCTACACTAGAA
GAACAGTATTTGGTATCTGCGCTCTGCTGAAGCCAGTTACCTTCGGAAAAAGAGTTGGTAGCTCTTGATC
CGGCAAACAAACCACCGCTGGTAGCGGTGGTTTTTTTGTTTGCAAGCAGCAGATTACGCGCAGAAAAAAA
GGATCTCAAGAAGATCCTTTGATCTTTTCTACGGGGTCTGACGCTCAGTGGAACGAAAACTCACGTTAAG
GGATTTTGGTCATGAGATTATCAAAAAGGATCTTCACCTAGATCCTTTTAAATTAAAAATGAAGTTTTAA
ATCAATCTAAAGTATATATGAGTAAACTTGGTCTGACAGTTACCAATGCTTAATCAGTGAGGCACCTATC
TCAGCGATCTGTCTATTTCGTTCATCCATAGTTGCCTGACTCCCCGTCGTGTAGATAACTACGATACGGG
AGGGCTTACCATCTGGCCCCAGTGCTGCAATGATACCGCGCGACCCACGCTCACCGGCTCCAGATTTATC
AGCAATAAACCAGCCAGCCGGAAGGGCCGAGCGCAGAAGTGGTCCTGCAACTTTATCCGCCTCCATCCAG
TCTATTAATTGTTGCCGGGAAGCTAGAGTAAGTAGTTCGCCAGTTAATAGTTTGCGCAACGTTGTTGCCA
TTGCTACAGGCATCGTGGTGTCACGCTCGTCGTTTGGTATGGCTTCATTCAGCTCCGGTTCCCAACGATC
AAGGCGAGTTACATGATCCCCCATGTTGTGCAAAAAAGCGGTTAGCTCCTTCGGTCCTCCGATCGTTGTC
AGAAGTAAGTTGGCCGCAGTGTTATCACTCATGGTTATGGCAGCACTGCATAATTCTCTTACTGTCATGC
CATCCGTAAGATGCTTTTCTGTGACTGGTGAGTACTCAACCAAGTCATTCTGAGAATAGTGTATGCGGCG
ACCGAGTTGCTCTTGCCCGGCGTCAATACGGGATAATACCGCGCCACATAGCAGAACTTTAAAAGTGCTC
ATCATTGGAAAACGTTCTTCGGGGCGAAAACTCTCAAGGATCTTACCGCTGTTGAGATCCAGTTCGATGT
AACCCACTCGTGCACCCAACTGATCTTCAGCATCTTTTACTTTCACCAGCGTTTCTGGGTGAGCAAAAAC
AGGAAGGCAAAATGCCGCAAAAAAGGGAATAAGGGCGACACGGAAATGTTGAATACTCATACTCTTCCTT
TTTCAATATTATTGAAGCATTTATCAGGGTTATTGTCTCATGAGCGGATACATATTTGAATGTATTTAGA
AAAATAAACAAATAGGGGTTCCGCGCACATTTCCCCGAAAAGTGCCACCTGATGCGGTGTGAAATACCGC
ACAGATGCGTAAGGAGAAAATACCGCATCAGGAAATTGTAAGCGTTAATATTTTGTTAAAATTCGCGTTA
AATTTTTGTTAAATCAGCTCATTTTTTAACCAATAGGCCGAAATCGGCAAAATCCCTTATAAATCAAAAG
AATAGACCGAGATAGGGT
[37 nt withheld, positions 2119-2155]
AAAGAACGTGGACTCCAACGTCAAAGGGCGAAAAACCGTCTATCAGGGCGCTGGCCCACTACGTGAACCA
TCACCCT
[91 nt withheld, positions 2233-2323]
G
[124 nt withheld, positions 2325-2448]
CCATTCGCCATTCAGGCTGCGCAACTGTTGGGAAGGGCGATCGGTGCGGGCCTCTTCGCTATTACGCCAG
CTGGCGAAAGGGGGATGTGCTGCAAGGCGATTAAGTTGGGTAACGCCAGGGTTTTCCCAGTCACGACGTT
GTAAAACGACGGCCAGTGAATTGTAATACGACTCACTATAGGGCGAATTGGGCCCGACGTCGCATGCTCC
CGGCCGCCATGGCGGCCGCGGGAATTCGATTGGGCGATGAGTGGTCTCGTCGGAGGGCCGCGGAAGCCTG
CTGACCTGCGGAGATGTGGAGGAGAACCCCGGACCCGGCTCGCGAGACCACTCATCGCCCAATCACTAGT
GAATTCGCGGCCGCCTGCAGGTCGACCATATGGGAGAGCTCCCAACGCGTTGGATGCATAGCTTGAGTAT
TCTATAGTGTCACCTAAATAGCTTGGCGTAATCATGGTCATAGCTGTTTCCTGTGTGAAATTGTTATCCG
CTCACAATTCCACACAACATACGAGCCGGAAGCATAAAGTGTAAAGCCTGGGGTGCCTAATGAGTGAGCT
AACTCACATTAATTGCGTTGCGCTCACTGCCCGCTTTCCAGTCGGGAAACCTGTCGTGCCAGCTGCATTA
ATGAATCGGCCAACGCGCGGGGAGAGGCGGTTTGCGTA
